>Addgene plasmid #114879 | PSY1R C3_pECIA14 | addgene full sequence | sequence record 275914 | Addgene NGS Result
GTAAAACGACGGCCAGTGAATTAATTCGTTGCAGGACAGGATGTGGTGCCCGATGTGACTAGCTCTTTGC
TGCAGGCCGTCCTATCCTCTGGTTCCGATAAGAGACCCAGAACTCCGGCCCCCCACCGCCCACCGCCACC
CCCATACATATGTGGTACGCAAGTAAGAGTGCCTGCGCATGCCCCATGTGCCCCACCAAGAGCTTTGCAT
CCCATACAAGTCCCCAAAGTGGAGAACCGAACCAATTCTTCGCGGGCAGAACAAAAGCTTCTGCACACGT
CTCCACTCGAATTTGGAGCCGGCCGGCGTGTGCAAAAGAGGTGAATCGAACGAAAGACCCGTGTGTAAAG
CCGCGTTTCCAAAATGTATAAAACCGAGAGCATCTGGCCAATGTGCATCAGTTGTGGTCAGCAGCAAAAT
CAAGTGAATCATCTCAGTGCAACTAAAGGGGGGATCCGATCTCAATATGAAGTTATGCATATTACTGGCC
GTCGTGGCCTTTGTTGGCCTCTCGCTCGGGCTTCAGGATCGAGATTCTCTCCTTTGGTTCTCTGGCAACG
TATCATCTCCAGTCTCTCCTTTGCATTGGAATTCGTCCATTGATTGTTGCTCCTGGGAAGGAATCTCTTG
TGATAAGTCTCCTGAAAATCGTGTTACTTCGATTATTTTGTCCTCTAGAGGACTCTCTGGCAATCTTCCG
TCGTCTGTTTTGGATCTCCAGCGTCTCTCTCGTCTCGACCTTTCTCATAACCGTCTCTCTGGTCCACTCC
CACCTGGTTTCCTCTCTGCCCTTGATCAGCTCTTGGTTCTTGATCTTAGTTACAACAGTTTCAAAGGTGA
ATTGCCACTTCAACAATCATTTGGCAATGGAAGCAACGGAATCTTCCCAATTCAGACCGTTGATCTCTCC
AGCAATCTTCTTGAGGGAGAAATTCTCAGTAGTTCTGTTTTTCTTCAGGGTGCTTTCAATTTAACCAGTT
TCAATGTCAGCAACAACAGCTTCACGGGTTCTATCCCTTCCTTCATGTGCACAGCTTCGCCGCAGCTCAC
CAAACTGGATTTCTCCTACAATGATTTCAGCGGTGATCTCTCTCAAGAATTAAGCAGATGCTCGAGGCTA
AGTGTTCTTCGAGCAGGCTTCAACAATCTCTCTGGTGAAATCCCCAAAGAAATCTACAATCTTCCTGAGC
TCGAGCAACTCTTTTTACCAGTCAACCGTCTTTCTGGCAAAATTGATAATGGGATTACTCGTCTCACCAA
ACTGACATTGCTTGAGCTTTACTCTAATCACATCGAAGGAGAAATACCCAAGGATATAGGTAAGCTTTCG
AAACTGAGTAGCCTCCAACTCCATGTCAATAACCTCATGGGTTCTATCCCGGTTTCTCTCGCCAATTGCA
CAAAACTCGTGAAGTTGAATTTACGGGTTAATCAGCTGGGAGGAACTTTATCGGCGATAGACTTTTCCCG
GTTTCAGAGCCTCAGCATTCTGGACCTCGGAAACAATAGCTTCACCGGCGAATTTCCCTCCACGGTTTAC
TCATGCAAAATGATGACAGCAATGAGGTTTGCAGGCAACAAGTTAACGGGACAGATATCTCCTCAAGTAC
TGGAATTGGAATCCCTGTCGTTCTTTACTTTTTCAGACAATAAAATGACGAACCTTACAGGGGCTCTCAG
CATTCTACAAGGCTGCAAGAAGCTTTCTACTCTCATTATGGCAAAGAATTTTTACGACGAAACGGTACCA
AGCAACAAAGACTTTCTTCGGTCAGATGGATTTCCAAGCCTCCAAATTTTTGGTATCGGTGCGTGCAGAT
TGACAGGTGAAATACCAGCTTGGCTGATCAAGCTCCAGAGGGTAGAAGTTATGGACCTGTCCATGAACCG
ATTCGTGGGGACAATTCCTGGTTGGCTAGGAACTCTTCCAGACCTTTTCTACTTGGATCTTTCCGATAAC
TTTCTAACAGGAGAGCTTCCAAAGGAACTGTTTCAGCTGAGAGCTCTGATGTCGCAAAAGGCATACGATG
CAACAGAGCGGAACTATCTGGAGCTGCCGGTTTTTGTCAATCCCAATAATGTCACCACTAATCAGCAATA
CAATCAGCTTTCCAGCCTCCCACCTACGATATACATCAAGAGGAACAACTTGACTGGGACTATACCAGTC
GAGGTTGGGCAGCTAAAGGTTCTCCATATCCTGGAGCTTCTAGGTAATAATTTTTCTGGCAGCATCCCAG
ATGAATTGTCAAACCTCACTAACTTAGAGAGGCTGGACCTGTCCAACAACAATCTCTCCGGTAGAATTCC
ATGGTCACTCACTGGACTCCATTTCCTGTCATATTTCAATGTTGCAAACAACACTCTCAGTGGGCCGATA
CCCACAGGGACCCAGTTTGATACCTTCCCAAAAGCAAATTTTGAAGGAAACCCCTTGCTGTGCGGTGGTG
TACTGCTAACCTCCTGCGATCCAACTCAGCACTCTACTACAAAGATGGGTAAACTGGAGGTGCTGTTCCA
GGGACCAAGCGGCAATCCCGGCGGCGATCTGGCCCCCCAGATGCTGCGCGAGCTGCAGGAGACCAATGCC
GCCCTGCAGGACGTGCGCGAGCTGCTGCGCCACCGCGTGAAGGAGATCACCTTCCTGAAGAACACCGTGA
TGGAGTGCGACGCCTGCGGCATGCAGCCCTCTAGAGGCTCCGGCTCCATCATCCCAGTTGAGGAGGAGAA
CCCGGACTTCTGGAACCGCGAGGCAGCCGAGGCCCTGGGTGCCGCCAAGAAGCTGCAGCCTGCACAGACA
GCCGCCAAGAACCTCATCATCTTCCTGGGCGATGGGATGGGGGTGTCTACGGTGACAGCTGCCAGGATCC
TAAAAGGGCAGAAGAAGGACAAACTGGGGCCTGAGATACCCCTGGCCATGGACCGCTTCCCATATGTGGC
TCTGTCCAAGACATACAATGTAGACAAACATGTGCCAGACAGTGGAGCCACAGCCACGGCCTACCTGTGC
GGGGTCAAGGGCAACTTCCAGACCATTGGCTTGAGTGCAGCCGCCCGCTTTAACCAGTGCAACACGACAC
GCGGCAACGAGGTCATCTCCGTGATGAATCGGGCCAAGAAAGCAGGGAAGTCAGTGGGAGTGGTAACCAC
CACACGAGTGCAGCACGCCTCGCCAGCCGGCACCTACGCCCACACGGTGAACCGCAACTGGTACTCGGAC
GCCGACGTGCCTGCCTCGGCCCGCCAGGAGGGGTGCCAGGACATCGCTACGCAGCTCATCTCCAACATGG
ACATTGACGTGATCCTAGGTGGAGGCCGAAAGTACATGTTTCGCATGGGAACCCCAGACCCTGAGTACCC
AGATGACTACAGCCAAGGTGGGACCAGGCTGGACGGGAAGAATCTGGTGCAGGAATGGCTGGCGAAGCGC
CAGGGTGCCCGGTATGTGTGGAACCGCACTGAGCTCATGCAGGCTTCCCTGGACCCGTCTGTGACCCATC
TCATGGGTCTCTTTGAGCCTGGAGACATGAAATACGAGATCCACCGAGACTCCACACTGGACCCCTCCCT
GATGGAGATGACAGAGGCTGCCCTGCGCCTGCTGAGCAGGAACCCCCGCGGCTTCTTCCTCTTCGTGGAG
GGTGGTCGCATCGACCATGGTCATCATGAAAGCAGGGCTTACCGGGCACTGACTGAGACGATCATGTTCG
ACGACGCCATTGAGAGGGCGGGCCAGCTCACCAGCGAGGAGGACACGCTGAGCCTCGTCACTGCCGACCA
CTCCCACGTCTTCTCCTTCGGAGGCTACCCCCTGCGAGGGAGCTCCATCTTCGGGCTGGCCCCTGGCAAG
GCCCGGGACAGGAAGGCCTACACGGTCCTCCTATACGGAAACGGTCCAGGCTATGTGCTCAAGGACGGCG
CCCGGCCGGATGTTACCGAGAGCGAGAGCGGGAGCCCCGAGTATCGGCAGCAGTCAGCAGTGCCCCTGGA
CGAAGAGACCCACGCAGGCGAGGACGTGGCGGTGTTCGCGCGCGGCCCGCAGGCGCACCTGGTTCACGGC
GTGCAGGAGCAGACCTTCATAGCGCACGTCATGGCCTTCGCCGCCTGCCTGGAGCCCTACACCGCCTGCG
ACCTGGCGCCCCCCGCCGGCACCACCGACGCCGCGCACCCGGGTTCTAGAGGAAGCACCTCCGGCGATAA
CGATTACAAGGATGATGATGATAAGGCCAGCGGCACCGGTCATCATCACCATCACCATTGAGTTTAAACC
CGCTGATCAGCCTCGACTGTGCCTTCTAAGGCCTGAGCTCGCTGATCAGCCTCGATCGAGGATCCAGACA
TGATAAGATACATTGATGAGTTTGGACAAACCACAACTAGAATGCAGTGAAAAAAATGCTTTATTTGTGA
AATTTGTGATGCTATTGCTTTATTTGTAACCATTATAAGCTGCAATAAACAAGTTAACAACAACAATTGC
ATTCATTTTATGTTTCAGGTTCAGGGGGAGGTGTGGGAGGTTTTTTAAAGCAAGTAAAACCTCTACAAAT
GTGGTATGGCTGATTATGATCAGTCGACCTGCAGGCATGCAAGCTTGGCGTAATCATGGTCATAGCTGTT
TCCTGTGTGAAATTGTTATCCGCTCACAATTCCACACAACATACGAGCCGGAAGCATAAAGTGTAAAGCC
TGGGGTGCCTAATGAGTGAGCTAACTCACATTAATTGCGTTGCGCTCACTGCCCGCTTTCCAGTCGGGAA
ACCTGTCGTGCCAGCTGCATTAATGAATCGGCCAACGCGCGGGGAGAGGCGGTTTGCGTATTGGGCGCTC
TTCCGCTTCCTCGCTCACTGACTCGCTGCGCTCGGTCGTTCGGCTGCGGCGAGCGGTATCAGCTCACTCA
AAGGCGGTAATACGGTTATCCACAGAATCAGGGGATAACGCAGGAAAGAACATGTGAGCAAAAGGCCAGC
AAAAGGCCAGGAACCGTAAAAAGGCCGCGTTGCTGGCGTTTTTCCATAGGCTCCGCCCCCCTGACGAGCA
TCACAAAAATCGACGCTCAAGTCAGAGGTGGCGAAACCCGACAGGACTATAAAGATACCAGGCGTTTCCC
CCTGGAAGCTCCCTCGTGCGCTCTCCTGTTCCGACCCTGCCGCTTACCGGATACCTGTCCGCCTTTCTCC
CTTCGGGAAGCGTGGCGCTTTCTCATAGCTCACGCTGTAGGTATCTCAGTTCGGTGTAGGTCGTTCGCTC
CAAGCTGGGCTGTGTGCACGAACCCCCCGTTCAGCCCGACCGCTGCGCCTTATCCGGTAACTATCGTCTT
GAGTCCAACCCGGTAAGACACGACTTATCGCCACTGGCAGCAGCCACTGGTAACAGGATTAGCAGAGCGA
GGTATGTAGGCGGTGCTACAGAGTTCTTGAAGTGGTGGCCTAACTACGGCTACACTAGAAGAACAGTATT
TGGTATCTGCGCTCTGCTGAAGCCAGTTACCTTCGGAAAAAGAGTTGGTAGCTCTTGATCCGGCAAACAA
ACCACCGCTGGTAGCGGTGGTTTTTTTGTTTGCAAGCAGCAGATTACGCGCAGAAAAAAAGGATCTCAAG
AAGATCCTTTGATCTTTTCTACGGGGTCTGACGCTCAGTGGAACGAAAACTCACGTTAAGGGATTTTGGT
CATGAGATTATCAAAAAGGATCTTCACCTAGATCCTTTTAAATTAAAAATGAAGTTTTAAATCAATCTAA
AGTATATATGAGTAAACTTGGTCTGACAGTTACCAATGCTTAATCAGTGAGGCACCTATCTCAGCGATCT
GTCTATTTCGTTCATCCATAGTTGCCTGACTCCCCGTCGTGTAGATAACTACGATACGGGAGGGCTTACC
ATCTGGCCCCAGTGCTGCAATGATACCGCGAGACCCACGCTCACCGGCTCCAGATTTATCAGCAATAAAC
CAGCCAGCCGGAAGGGCCGAGCGCAGAAGTGGTCCTGCAACTTTATCCGCCTCCATCCAGTCTATTAATT
GTTGCCGGGAAGCTAGAGTAAGTAGTTCGCCAGTTAATAGTTTGCGCAACGTTGTTGCCATTGCTACAGG
CATCGTGGTGTCACGCTCGTCGTTTGGTATGGCTTCATTCAGCTCCGGTTCCCAACGATCAAGGCGAGTT
ACATGATCCCCCATGTTGTGCAAAAAAGCGGTTAGCTCCTTCGGTCCTCCGATCGTTGTCAGAAGTAAGT
TGGCCGCAGTGTTATCACTCATGGTTATGGCAGCACTGCATAATTCTCTTACTGTCATGCCATCCGTAAG
ATGCTTTTCTGTGACTGGTGAGTACTCAACCAAGTCATTCTGAGAATAGTGTATGCGGCGACCGAGTTGC
TCTTGCCCGGCGTCAATACGGGATAATACCGCGCCACATAGCAGAACTTTAAAAGTGCTCATCATTGGAA
AACGTTCTTCGGGGCGAAAACTCTCAAGGATCTTACCGCTGTTGAGATCCAGTTCGATGTAACCCACTCG
TGCACCCAACTGATCTTCAGCATCTTTTACTTTCACCAGCGTTTCTGGGTGAGCAAAAACAGGAAGGCAA
AATGCCGCAAAAAAGGGAATAAGGGCGACACGGAAATGTTGAATACTCATACTCTTCCTTTTTCAATATT
ATTGAAGCATTTATCAGGGTTATTGTCTCATGAGCGGATACATATTTGAATGTATTTAGAAAAATAAACA
AATAGGGGTTCCGCGCACATTTCCCCGAAAAGTGCCACCTGACGTCTAAGAAACCATTATTATCATGACA
TTAACCTATAAAAATAGGCGTATCACGAGGCCCTTTCGTCTCGCGCGTTTCGGTGATGACGGTGAAAACC
TCTGACACATGCAGCTCCCGGAGACGGTCACAGCTTGTCTGTAAGCGGATGCCGGGAGCAGACAAGCCCG
TCAGGGCGCGTCAGCGGGTGTTGGCGGGTGTCGGGGCTGGCTTAACTATGCGGCATCAGAGCAGATTGTA
CTGAGAGTGCACCATATGCGGTGTGAAATACCGCACAGATGCGTAAGGAGAAAATACCGCATCAGGCGCC
ATTCGCCATTCAGGCTGCGCAACTGTTGGGAAGGGCGATCGGTGCGGGCCTCTTCGCTATTACGCCAGCT
GGCGAAAGGGGGATGTGCTGCAAGGCGATTAAGTTGGGTAACGCCAGGGTTTTCCCAGTCACGACGTT
Features (pLannotate 1.2.2; 18 found; start..end, strand, type, name):
     23..449     +  promoter       MT promoter: Drosophila metallothionein promoter
    476..2497    +  CDS            RLP3 (fragment): RLP3_ARATH - Also known as RFO2 From Arabidopsis thaliana (Mouse-ear cress).
   2540..2719    +  CDS            Comp (fragment): COMP_RAT - Experimental evidence at protein level: Swiss-Prot protein existence level 1. May play a role in the structural integrity of cartilage via its interaction with other extracellular matrix proteins such as the collagens and fibronectin. Can mediate the interaction of chondrocytes with the cartilage extracellular matrix through interaction with cell surface integrin receptors. Could play a role in the pathogenesis of osteoarthritis. Potent suppressor of apoptosis in both primary chondrocytes and transformed cells. Suppresses apoptosis by blocking the activation of caspase-3 and by indu
   2707..4159    +  CDS            SEAP (fragment): secreted alkaline phosphatase from human placenta The natural enzyme has a C-terminal transmembrane sequence that is replaced by a GPI anchor.
   4196..4225    +  CDS            2xFLAG (fragment): two tandem FLAG® epitope tags
   4331..4465    -  polyA_signal   SV40 poly(A) signal: SV40 polyadenylation signal
   4488..4572    -  CDS            large T antigen (fragment): large T antigen from SV40 (simian virus 40)
   4572..4596    +  misc_feature   MCS (fragment): pUC18/19 multiple cloning site
   4633..4649    -  protein_bind   lac operator: The lac repressor binds to the lac operator to inhibit transcription in E. coli. This inhibition can be relieved by adding lactose or isopropyl-β-D-thiogalactopyranoside (IPTG). lac repressor encoded by lacI
   4657..4687    -  promoter       lac promoter: promoter for the E. coli lac operon
   4702..4723    -  protein_bind   CAP binding site: CAP binding activates transcription in the presence of cAMP. E. coli catabolite activator protein
   4736..4828    -  CDS            lacI (fragment): lac repressor; lacI; The lac repressor binds to the lac operator to inhibit transcription in E. coli. This inhibition can be relieved by adding lactose or isopropyl-β-D-thiogalactopyranoside (IPTG).
   5011..5599    -  rep_origin     ori: high-copy-number ColE1/pMB1/pBR322/pUC origin of replication
   5770..6630    -  CDS            AmpR: β-lactamase; bla; confers resistance to ampicillin, carbenicillin, and related antibiotics
   6631..6735    -  promoter       AmpR promoter: bla
   6830..6865    +  CDS            rop (fragment): Rop protein, which maintains plasmids at low copy number; rop
   6967..7066    +  misc_feature   bom (fragment): basis of mobility region from pBR322
   7072..21      -  CDS            lacZα (fragment) (across the origin): LacZα fragment of β-galactosidase; lacZ fragment
