[The description below was written by a language model from this plasmid's Addgene catalogue record and pLannotate feature annotations shown in this document.]
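Description:
PSY1R C3_pECIA14 is an insect-cell expression plasmid built on the pECIA14 backbone and designed for secreted protein production in Drosophila cell culture. It is maintained in E. coli as a high-copy plasmid through a ColE1/pUC-type origin and selected with ampicillin via the β-lactamase gene. The remaining bacterial elements in the 7.2 kb sequence (lac promoter/operator, and lacZα, lacI, rop and bom fragments) are backbone remnants with no stated role in the design.

The expression cassette is driven by the Drosophila metallothionein promoter, which is induced by adding copper sulfate, and is followed by an SV40 polyadenylation signal. The insert, introduced by ligation-independent cloning, is the extracellular domain of the Arabidopsis thaliana leucine-rich repeat receptor kinase PSY1R (AT1G72300). The automated annotation labels this roughly 2 kb region as an RLP3 fragment, most likely a similarity hit to another Arabidopsis LRR protein rather than the true identity. The ectodomain is fused at its C-terminus to the pentamerizing coiled-coil helix of rat COMP, human placental alkaline phosphatase, a FLAG epitope and a hexahistidine tag (the His tag comes from the depositor's comments and is not annotated in the feature table). Pentamerization raises the avidity of the secreted protein so that weak extracellular interactions become detectable, the alkaline phosphatase provides an enzymatic readout, and the epitope tags allow detection or purification.

The plasmid serves as the "prey" construct in a pairwise extracellular interaction assay and is meant to be used with the corresponding bait vector, PSY1R C3_pECIA2. It belongs to a collection used to map interactions among the ectodomains of Arabidopsis LRR receptor kinases.
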