Addgene plasmid #114879: PSY1R C3_pECIA14
Purpose: Prey vector PSY1R C3_pECIA14 should be used with bait vector PSY1R C3_pECIA2.
Depositing lab: Youssef Belkhadir. Depositing organization: Gregor Mendel Institute of Molecular Plant Biology. Publication: An extracellular network of Arabidopsis leucine-rich repeat receptor kinases. Smakowska-Luzan E, Mott GA, Parys K, Stegmann M, Howton TC, Layeghifard M, Neuhold J, Lehner A, Kong J, Grunwald K, Weinberger N, Satbhai SB, Mayer D, Busch W, Madalinski M, Stolt-Bergner P, Provart NJ, Mukhtar MS, Zipfel C, Desveaux D, Guttman DS, Belkhadir Y. Nature. 2018 Jan 18;553(7688):342-346. doi: 10.1038/nature25184. Epub 2018 Jan 10. PubMed 29320478.
Backbone
  Vector backbone: pECIA14
  Backbone manufacturer: Chris Garcia (Addgene plasmid # 47051)
  Vector type: Insect Expression
Growth in bacteria
  Bacterial resistance: Ampicillin, 100 μg/mL
  Growth temperature: 37°C
  Growth strain: DH5alpha
  Copy number: High Copy
Gene/Insert
  Gene/Insert name: AT1G72300
  Species: A. thaliana (mustard weed)
  Entrez Gene: PSY1R (a.k.a. AT1G72300, PSY1 receptor, T9N14.20, T9N14_20)
  Promoter: Metallothionein (Copper-Inducible)
  Cloning method: Ligation Independent Cloning
Terms and licenses: Academic/Nonprofit Terms; Industry Terms: Not Available to Industry
Depositor comments: Plasmid for secreted expression in Drosophila cell culture by induction via CuSO4. Insert is an extracellular domain of indicated LRR-RK, C-terminally tagged with Pentameric rat COMP helix, Alkaline Phosphatase (human, placental), Flag, and hexahistidine tags. Insert Protein Sequence: LQDRDSLLWFSGNVSSPVSPLHWNSSIDCCSWEGISCDKSPENRVTSIILSSRGLSGNLPSSVLDLQRLSRLDLSHNRLSGPLPPGFLSALDQLLVLDLSYNSFKGELPLQQSFGNGSNGIFPIQTVDLSSNLLEGEILSSSVFLQGAFNLTSFNVSNNSFTGSIPSFMCTASPQLTKLDFSYNDFSGDLSQELSRCSRLSVLRAGFNNLSGEIPKEIYNLPELEQLFLPVNRLSGKIDNGITRLTKLTLLELYSNHIEGEIPKDIGKLSKLSSLQLHVNNLMGSIPVSLANCTKLVKLNLRVNQLGGTLSAIDFSRFQSLSILDLGNNSFTGEFPSTVYSCKMMTAMRFAGNKLTGQISPQVLELESLSFFTFSDNKMTNLTGALSILQGCKKLSTLIMAKNFYDETVPSNKDFLRSDGFPSLQIFGIGACRLTGEIPAWLIKLQRVEVMDLSMNRFVGTIPGWLGTLPDLFYLDLSDNFLTGELPKELFQLRALMSQKAYDATERNYLELPVFVNPNNVTTNQQYNQLSSLPPTIYIKRNNLTGTIPVEVGQLKVLHILELLGNNFSGSIPDELSNLTNLERLDLSNNNLSGRIPWSLTGLHFLSYFNVANNTLSGPIPTGTQFDTFPKANFEGNPLLCGGVLLTSCDPTQHSTTKMGK
How to cite: PSY1R C3_pECIA14 was a gift from Youssef Belkhadir (Addgene plasmid # 114879 ; http://n2t.net/addgene:114879 ; RRID:Addgene_114879)
